>Addgene plasmid #90492 | pPKm-202 | addgene full sequence | sequence record 204672 | Addgene NGS Result
CCAATGCTTAATCAGTGAGGCACCTATCTCAGCGATCTGTCTATTTCGTTCATCCATAGTTGCCTGACTC
CCCGTCGTGTAGATAACTACGATACGGGAGGGCTTACCATCTGGCCCCAGTGCTGCAATGATACCGCGAG
ACCCACGCTCACCGGCTCCAGATTTATCAGCAATAAACCAGCCAGCCGGAAGGGCCGAGCGCAGAAGTGG
TCCTGCAACTTTATCCGCCTCCATCCAGTCTATTAATTGTTGCCGGGAAGCTAGAGTAAGTAGTTCGCCA
GTTAATAGTTTGCGCAACGTTGTTGCCATTGCTACAGGCATCGTGGTGTCACGCTCGTCGTTTGGTATGG
CTTCATTCAGCTCCGGTTCCCAACGATCAAGGCGAGTTACATGATCCCCCATGTTGTGCAAAAAAGCGGT
TAGCTCCTTCGGTCCTCCGATCGTTGTCAGAAGTAAGTTGGCCGCAGTGTTATCACTCATGGTTATGGCA
GCACTGCATAATTCTCTTACTGTCATGCCATCCGTAAGATGCTTTTCTGTGACTGGTGAGTACTCAACCA
AGTCATTCTGAGAATAGTGTATGCGGCGACCGAGTTGCTCTTGCCCGGCGTCAATACGGGATAATACCGC
GCCACATAGCAGAACTTTAAAAGTGCTCATCATTGGAAAACGTTCTTCGGGGCGAAAACTCTCAAGGATC
TTACCGCTGTTGAGATCCAGTTCGATGTAACCCACTCGTGCACCCAACTGATCTTCAGCATCTTTTACTT
TCACCAGCGTTTCTGGGTGAGCAAAAACAGGAAGGCAAAATGCCGCAAAAAAGGGAATAAGGGCGACACG
GAAATGTTGAATACTCATACTCTTCCTTTTTCAATATTATTGAAGCATTTATCAGGGTTATTGTCTCATG
AGCGGATACATATTTGAATGTATTTAGAAAAATAAACAAATAGGGGTTCCGCGCACATTTCCCCGAAAAG
TGCCACCTGACGTCGACGGATCGGGAGATCTCCCGATCCCCTATGGTGCACTCTCAGTACAATCTGCTCT
GATGCCGCATAGTTAAGCCAGTATCTGCTCCCTGCTTGTGTGTTGGAGGTCGCTGAGTAGTGCGCGAGCA
AAATTTAAGCTACAACAAGGCAAGGCTTGACCGACAATTGCATGAAGAATCTGCTTAGGGTTAGGCGTTT
TGCGCTGCTTCGCGAAAGCTTGCATGCGAGTACTGTCCTCCGAGCGGAGTACTGTCCTCCGAGCGGAGTA
CTGTCCTCCGAGCGGAGTACTGTCCTCCGAGCGGAGTACTGTCCTCCGAGCGGAGTACTGTCCTCCGAGC
GGAGACTCTAGAGGGTATATAATGGATCCCCTATATAAGCAGAGCTCGTTTAGTGAACCGTCAGATCGCC
TGGAGACGCCATCCACGCTGTTTTGACCTCCATAGAAGACACCGGGACCGATCCAGCCTGGTACCGAGCT
CGAATTCCAGCTTGGCATTCCGGTACTGCCGCCACCATGGAAGACGCCAAAAACATAAAGAAAGGCCCGG
CGCCATTCTATCCTCTAGAGGATGGAACCGCTGGAGAGCAACTGCATAAGGCTATGAAGAGATACGCCCT
GGTTCCTGGAACAATTGCTTTTACAGATGCACATATCGAGGTGAACATCACGTACGCGGAATACTTCGAA
ATGTCCGTTCGGTTGGCAGAAGCTATGAAACGATATGGGCTGAATACAAATCACAGAATCGTCGTATGCA
GTGAAAACTCTCTTCAATTCTTTATGCCGGTGTTGGGCGCGTTATTTATCGGAGTTGCAGTTGCGCCCGC
GAACGACATTTATAATGAACGTGAATTGCTCAACAGTATGAACATTTCGCAGCCTACCGTAGTGTTTGTT
TCCAAAAAGGGGTTGCAAAAAATTTTGAACGTGCAAAAAAAATTACCAATAATCCAGAAAATTATTATCA
TGGATTCTAAAACGGATTACCAGGGATTTCAGTCGATGTACACGTTCGTCACATCTCATCTACCTCCCGG
TTTTAATGAATACGATTTTGTACCAGAGTCCTTTGATCGTGACAAAACAATTGCACTGATAATGAATTCC
TCTGGATCTACTGTGTTACCTAAGGGTGTGGCCCTTCCGCATAGAACTGCCTGCGTCAGATTCTCGCATG
CCAGAGATCCTATTTTTGGCAATCAAATCATTCCGGATACTGCGATTTTAAGTGTTGTTCCATTCCATCA
CGGTTTTGGAATGTTTACTACACTCGGATATTTGATATGTGGATTTCGAGTCGTCTTAATGTATAGATTT
GAAGAAGAGCTGTTTTTACGATCCCTTCAGGATTACAAAATTCAAAGTGCGTTGCTAGTACCAACCCTAT
TTTCATTCTTCGCCAAAAGCACTCTGATTGACAAATACGATTTATCTAATTTACACGAAATTGCTTCTGG
GGGCGCACCTCTTTCGAAAGAAGTCGGGGAAGCGGTTGCAAAACGCTTCCATCTTCCAGGGATACGACAA
GGATATGGGCTCACTGAGACTACATCAGCTATTCTGATTACACCCGAGGGGGATGATAAACCGGGCGCGG
TCGGTAAAGTTGTTCCATTTTTTGAAGCGAAGGTTGTGGATCTGGATACCGGGAAAACGCTGGGCGTTAA
TCAGAGAGGCGAATTATGTGTCAGAGGACCTATGATTATGTCCGGTTATGTAAACAATCCGGAAGCGACC
AACGCCTTGATTGACAAGGATGGATGGCTACATTCTGGAGACATAGCTTACTGGGACGAAGACGAACACT
TCTTCATAGTTGACCGCTTGAAGTCTTTAATTAAATACAAAGGATATCAGGTGGCCCCCGCTGAATTGGA
ATCGATATTGTTACAACACCCCAACATCTTCGACGCGGGCGTGGCAGGTCTTCCCGACGATGACGCCGGT
GAACTTCCCGCCGCCGTTGTTGTTTTGGAGCACGGAAAGACGATGACGGAAAAAGAGATCGTGGATTACG
TCGCCAGTCAAGTAACAACCGCGAAAAAGTTGCGCGGAGGAGTTGTGTTTGTGGACGAAGTACCGAAAGG
TCTTACCGGAAAACTCGACGCAAGAAAAATCAGAGAGATCCTCATAAAGGCCAAGAAGGGCGGAAAGTCC
AAATTGTAAGCGGCCGCTCGAGCATGCATCTAGAGGGCCCTATTCTATAGTGTCACCTAAATGCTAGAGC
TCGCTGATCAGCCTCGACTGTGCCTTCTAGTTGCCAGCCATCTGTTGTTTGCCCCTCCCCCGTGCCTTCC
TTGACCCTGGAAGGTGCCACTCCCACTGTCCTTTCCTAATAAAATGAGGAAATTGCATCGCATTGTCTGA
GTAGGTGTCATTCTATTCTGGGGGGTGGGGTGGGGCAGGACAGCAAGGGGGAGGATTGGGAAGACAATAG
CAGGCATGCTGGGGATGCGGTGGGCTCTATGGCTTCTGAGGCGGAAAGAACCAGCTGGGGCTCTAGGGGG
TATCCCC
[124 nt withheld, positions 3508-3631]
C
[91 nt withheld, positions 3633-3723]
A
[49 nt withheld, positions 3725-3773]
CCTTTGACGTTGGAGTCCACGTTCTTT
[37 nt withheld, positions 3801-3837]
ACCCTATCTCGGTCTATTCTTTTGATTTATAAGGGATTTTGCCGATTTCGGCCTATTGGTTAAAAAATGA
GCTGATTTAACAAAAATTTAACGCGAATTAATTCTGTGGAATGTGTGTCAGTTAGGGTGTGGAAAGTCCC
CAGGCTCCCCAGCAGGCAGAAGTATGCAAAGCATGCATCTCAATTAGTCAGCAACCAGGTGTGGAAAGTC
CCCAGGCTCCCCAGCAGGCAGAAGTATGCAAAGCATGCATCTCAATTAGTCAGCAACCATAGTCCCGCCC
CTAACTCCGCCCATCCCGCCCCTAACTCCGCCCAGTTCCGCCCATTCTCCGCCCCATGGCTGACTAATTT
TTTTTATTTATGCAGAGGCCGAGGCCGCCTCTGCCTCTGAGCTATTCCAGAAGTAGTGAGGAGGCTTTTT
TGGAGGCCTAGGCTTTTGCAAAAAGCTCCCGGGAGCTTGTATATCCATTTTCGGATCTGATCAAGAGACA
GGATGAGGATCGTTTCGCATGATTGAACAAGATGGATTGCACGCAGGTTCTCCGGCCGCTTGGGTGGAGA
GGCTATTCGGCTATGACTGGGCACAACAGACAATCGGCTGCTCTGATGCCGCCGTGTTCCGGCTGTCAGC
GCAGGGGCGCCCGGTTCTTTTTGTCAAGACCGACCTGTCCGGTGCCCTGAATGAACTGCAGGACGAGGCA
GCGCGGCTATCGTGGCTGGCCACGACGGGCGTTCCTTGCGCAGCTGTGCTCGACGTTGTCACTGAAGCGG
GAAGGGACTGGCTGCTATTGGGCGAAGTGCCGGGGCAGGATCTCCTGTCATCTCACCTTGCTCCTGCCGA
GAAAGTATCCATCATGGCTGATGCAATGCGGCGGCTGCATACGCTTGATCCGGCTACCTGCCCATTCGAC
CACCAAGCGAAACATCGCATCGAGCGAGCACGTACTCGGATGGAAGCCGGTCTTGTCGATCAGGATGATC
TGGACGAAGAGCATCAGGGGCTCGCGCCAGCCGAACTGTTCGCCAGGCTCAAGGCGCGCATGCCCGACGG
CGAGGATCTCGTCGTGACCCATGGCGATGCCTGCTTGCCGAATATCATGGTGGAAAATGGCCGCTTTTCT
GGATTCATCGACTGTGGCCGGCTGGGTGTGGCGGACCGCTATCAGGACATAGCGTTGGCTACCCGTGATA
TTGCTGAAGAGCTTGGCGGCGAATGGGCTGACCGCTTCCTCGTGCTTTACGGTATCGCCGCTCCCGATTC
GCAGCGCATCGCCTTCTATCGCCTTCTTGACGAGTTCTTCTGAGCGGGACTCTGGGGTTCGAAATGACCG
ACCAAGCGACGCCCAACCTGCCATCACGAGATTTCGATTCCACCGCCGCCTTCTATGAAAGGTTGGGCTT
CGGAATCGTTTTCCGGGACGCCGGCTGGATGATCCTCCAGCGCGGGGATCTCATGCTGGAGTTCTTCGCC
CACCCCAACTTGTTTATTGCAGCTTATAATGGTTACAAATAAAGCAATAGCATCACAAATTTCACAAATA
AAGCATTTTTTTCACTGCATTCTAGTTGTGGTTTGTCCAAACTCATCAATGTATCTTATCATGTCTGTAT
ACCGTCGACCTCTAGCTAGAGCTTGGCGTAATCATGGTCATAGCTGTTTCCTGTGTGAAATTGTTATCCG
CTCACAATTCCACACAACATACGAGCCGGAAGCATAAAGTGTAAAGCCTGGGGTGCCTAATGAGTGAGCT
AACTCACATTAATTGCGTTGCGCTCACTGCCCGCTTTCCAGTCGGGAAACCTGTCGTGCCAGCTGCATTA
ATGAATCGGCCAACGCGCGGGGAGAGGCGGTTTGCGTATTGGGCGCTCTTCCGCTTCCTCGCTCACTGAC
TCGCTGCGCTCGGTCGTTCGGCTGCGGCGAGCGGTATCAGCTCACTCAAAGGCGGTAATACGGTTATCCA
CAGAATCAGGGGATAACGCAGGAAAGAACATGTGAGCAAAAGGCCAGCAAAAGGCCAGGAACCGTAAAAA
GGCCGCGTTGCTGGCGTTTTTCCATAGGCTCCGCCCCCCTGACGAGCATCACAAAAATCGACGCTCAAGT
CAGAGGTGGCGAAACCCGACAGGACTATAAAGATACCAGGCGTTTCCCCCTGGAAGCTCCCTCGTGCGCT
CTCCTGTTCCGACCCTGCCGCTTACCGGATACCTGTCCGCCTTTCTCCCTTCGGGAAGCGTGGCGCTTTC
TCATAGCTCACGCTGTAGGTATCTCAGTTCGGTGTAGGTCGTTCGCTCCAAGCTGGGCTGTGTGCACGAA
CCCCCCGTTCAGCCCGACCGCTGCGCCTTATCCGGTAACTATCGTCTTGAGTCCAACCCGGTAAGACACG
ACTTATCGCCACTGGCAGCAGCCACTGGTAACAGGATTAGCAGAGCGAGGTATGTAGGCGGTGCTACAGA
GTTCTTGAAGTGGTGGCCTAACTACGGCTACACTAGAAGAACAGTATTTGGTATCTGCGCTCTGCTGAAG
CCAGTTACCTTCGGAAAAAGAGTTGGTAGCTCTTGATCCGGCAAACAAACCACCGCTGGTAGCGGTGGTT
TTTTTGTTTGCAAGCAGCAGATTACGCGCAGAAAAAAAGGATCTCAAGAAGATCCTTTGATCTTTTCTAC
GGGGTCTGACGCTCAGTGGAACGAAAACTCACGTTAAGGGATTTTGGTCATGAGATTATCAAAAAGGATC
TTCACCTAGATCCTTTTAAATTAAAAATGAAGTTTTAAATCAATCTAAAGTATATATGAGTAAACTTGGT
CTGACAGTTA
Features (pLannotate 1.2.2; 21 found; start..end, strand, type, name):
    859..963     -  promoter       AmpR promoter: bla
   1022..1074    -  misc_feature   bom (fragment): basis of mobility region from pBR322
   1235..1329    +  protein_bind   5X UAS: five tandem copies of the "ScaI site" 17-mer CGGAGTACTGTCCTCCG, an upstream activating sequence (UAS) that efficiently binds yeast Gal4 (Webster et al., 1988; Pfeiffer et al., 2010) GAL4
   1339..1356    +  promoter       minP (fragment): minimal TATA-box promoter with low basal activity
   1360..1405    +  promoter       TRE3GV promoter (fragment): 3rd-generation Tet-responsive promoter that can be activated by binding of Tet-On® 3G, optimized for retroviral and lentiviral vectors
   1460..1477    -  misc_feature   MCS (fragment): pUC18/19 multiple cloning site
   1507..3159    +  CDS            luciferase: firefly luciferase; luc
   3194..3212    -  promoter       SP6 promoter: promoter for bacteriophage SP6 RNA polymerase
   3238..3462    +  polyA_signal   bGH poly(A) signal: bovine growth hormone polyadenylation signal
   3466..3487    +  promoter       SV40 promoter (fragment): SV40 enhancer and early promoter
   3508..3936    +  rep_origin     f1 ori (sequence partly withheld): f1 bacteriophage origin of replication; arrow indicates direction of (+) strand synthesis
   3950..4279    +  promoter       SV40 promoter: SV40 enhancer and early promoter
   4346..5137    +  CDS            neo: KKA2_KLEPN - Also known as kan, nptII. Experimental evidence at protein level: Swiss-Prot protein existence level 1. Resistance to kanamycin, neomycin, paromomycin, ribostamycin, butirosin and gentamicin B. From Klebsiella pneumoniae.
   5161..5319    +  CDS            ble (fragment): BLE_KLEPN - Experimental evidence at protein level: Swiss-Prot protein existence level 1. Binding protein with a strong affinity to the bleomycin family of antibiotics. Binds to CL990; an antimitotic-antibiotic compound. From Klebsiella pneumoniae.
   5314..5435    +  polyA_signal   SV40 poly(A) signal: SV40 polyadenylation signal
   5508..5524    -  protein_bind   lac operator: The lac repressor binds to the lac operator to inhibit transcription in E. coli. This inhibition can be relieved by adding lactose or isopropyl-β-D-thiogalactopyranoside (IPTG). lac repressor encoded by lacI
   5532..5562    -  promoter       lac promoter: promoter for the E. coli lac operon
   5577..5598    -  protein_bind   CAP binding site: CAP binding activates transcription in the presence of cAMP. E. coli catabolite activator protein
   5611..5703    -  CDS            lacI (fragment): lac repressor; lacI; The lac repressor binds to the lac operator to inhibit transcription in E. coli. This inhibition can be relieved by adding lactose or isopropyl-β-D-thiogalactopyranoside (IPTG).
   5886..6474    -  rep_origin     ori: high-copy-number ColE1/pMB1/pBR322/pUC origin of replication
   6645..858     -  CDS            AmpR (across the origin): β-lactamase; bla; confers resistance to ampicillin, carbenicillin, and related antibiotics
