[The description below was written by a language model from this plasmid's Addgene catalogue record and pLannotate feature annotations shown in this document.]
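Description:
pPKm-202 is a Gal4-responsive firefly luciferase reporter built on the pcDNA3 mammalian expression backbone. It is propagated in E. coli as a high-copy plasmid through a ColE1/pUC-type origin, with ampicillin selection provided by the β-lactamase gene and its own promoter. The backbone also carries an f1 phage origin and an SV40 early promoter–driven neomycin phosphotransferase cassette ending in an SV40 poly(A) signal. This cassette would in principle allow G418 selection of stably transfected mammalian cells.

The reporter cassette replaces a strong constitutive promoter with five tandem copies of the Gal4 upstream activating sequence (5X UAS). These sit immediately upstream of a minimal promoter, which the depositor describes as CMVmin. The annotation software picked this region up only as short fragments resembling a minimal TATA-box promoter and a Tet-responsive promoter, consistent with a minimal CMV-type core. This element drives the firefly luciferase coding sequence, which is terminated by the bovine growth hormone polyadenylation signal. Because the minimal promoter has low basal activity, luciferase should be produced mainly when a protein containing the Gal4 DNA-binding domain brings a transcriptional activation domain to the UAS sites. The depositor notes a G203V substitution in luciferase that reportedly does not affect plasmid function.

The associated publication concerns genetically encoded PhyB optogenetics, so the plasmid probably serves as a luminescent readout for light-controlled, split Gal4-type transcription systems in mammalian cells. However, the record itself does not name the activator partners. The cloning sites used to insert the cassette are also not recorded.
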