Addgene plasmid #90492: pPKm-202
Purpose: Expresses pcDNA3 - CMVmin - 5X UAS - pFR - CMVmin Luciferase
Depositing lab: Todd Coleman. Depositing organization: University of California, San Diego (UCSD). Publication: Biosynthesis of Orthogonal Molecules Using Ferredoxin and Ferredoxin-NADP(+) Reductase Systems Enables Genetically Encoded PhyB Optogenetics. Kyriakakis P, Catanho M, Hoffner N, Thavarajah W, Hu VJ, Chao SS, Hsu A, Pham V, Naghavian L, Dozier LE, Patrick GN, Coleman TP. ACS Synth Biol. 2018 Feb 16;7(2):706-717. doi: 10.1021/acssynbio.7b00413. Epub 2018 Jan 24. PubMed 29301067.
Backbone
  Vector backbone: pcDNA3
  Vector type: Mammalian Expression
Growth in bacteria
  Bacterial resistance: Ampicillin, 100 μg/mL
  Growth temperature: 37°C
  Growth strain: NEB Stable
  Copy number: High Copy
Gene/Insert
  Gene/Insert name: CMVmin Luciferase Fluc
  Cloning method: Restriction Enzyme; 5′ cloning site unknown (unknown if destroyed); 3′ cloning site unknown (unknown if destroyed)
Terms and licenses: Academic/Nonprofit Terms; Industry Terms: Not Available to Industry
Depositor comments: Luciferase contains a G203V mutation, which does not affect plasmid function as described in the associated publication.
How to cite: pPKm-202 was a gift from Todd Coleman (Addgene plasmid # 90492 ; http://n2t.net/addgene:90492 ; RRID:Addgene_90492)
